Addgene plasmid #105962: pME GFP-DCX
Purpose: entry clone for gateway cloning
Depositing lab: Caren Norden. Depositing organization: Max Planck Institute of Molecular Cell Biology and Genetics. Publication: Independent modes of ganglion cell translocation ensure correct lamination of the zebrafish retina. Icha J, Kunath C, Rocha-Martins M, Norden C. J Cell Biol. 2016 Oct 24;215(2):259-275. 10.1083/jcb.201604095 PubMed 27810916.
Backbone
  Vector backbone: p_DONR221_(P1-P2)
  Vector type: Bacterial Expression
Growth in bacteria
  Bacterial resistance: Kanamycin, 50 μg/mL
  Growth temperature: 37°C
  Growth strain: DH5alpha
  Copy number: High Copy
Gene/Insert
  Gene/Insert name: NP_835365.1
  Species: H. sapiens (human)
  Entrez Gene: DCX (a.k.a. DBCN, DC, LISX, SCLH, XLIS)
  Tag / fusion protein: 6xHis-thrombin cleavage site (N terminal on insert); EGFP (N terminal on insert)
  Cloning method: Gateway Cloning
Terms and licenses: Academic/Nonprofit Terms; Industry Terms: Not Available to Industry
How to cite: pME GFP-DCX was a gift from Caren Norden (Addgene plasmid # 105962 ; http://n2t.net/addgene:105962 ; RRID:Addgene_105962)
