[The description below was written by a language model from this plasmid's Addgene catalogue record and pLannotate feature annotations shown in this document.]
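Description:
pME GFP-DCX is a Gateway middle-entry clone built on the pDONR221 (P1-P2) backbone, about 4.4 kb in size. It is maintained in E. coli through a high-copy ColE1/pUC-type origin and selected with kanamycin via an aminoglycoside phosphotransferase gene. Although catalogued as a bacterial expression vector, the feature table shows no promoter positioned to drive the insert. The only annotated promoter is a T7 promoter lying outside attL2 on the opposite strand, and rrnB T1 and T2 terminators sit upstream of attL1, where they insulate the cassette from read-through transcription. The short lacI and lacZα fragments are backbone remnants rather than functional genes.

The payload lies between attL1 and attL2 and is a single fusion open reading frame. EGFP comes first, followed by a short linker region containing a 6xHis tag (annotated as a fragment of a composite tag) and a thrombin cleavage site, and then the human doublecortin (DCX) coding sequence. DCX is a microtubule-associated protein involved in neuronal migration and cortical lamination, so the N-terminal EGFP fusion should report its localisation, presumably along microtubules, in living cells. The His tag and protease site probably carry over from an earlier purification-oriented construct, though the record does not say so.

The stated purpose is use as an entry clone. LR recombination through the attL sites transfers the EGFP-DCX cassette into a destination vector, which supplies the promoter, polyadenylation signal and any host-specific elements. The associated publication concerns ganglion cell translocation and lamination in the zebrafish retina, which suggests use in zebrafish expression constructs, but the record does not name any specific destination vector or promoter.
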