Features (pLannotate 1.2.2; 13 found; start..end, strand, type, name):
    121..213     +  CDS            lacI (fragment): lac repressor; lacI; The lac repressor binds to the lac operator to inhibit transcription in E. coli. This inhibition can be relieved by adding lactose or isopropyl-β-D-thiogalactopyranoside (IPTG).
    268..295     -  terminator     rrnB T2 terminator: transcription terminator T2 from the E. coli rrnB gene
    427..470     +  terminator     rrnB T1 terminator: Escherichia coli rrnB; transcription terminator T1 from the E. coli rrnB gene
    517..553     -  CDS            lacZα (fragment): LacZα fragment of β-galactosidase; lacZ fragment
    569..668     +  protein_bind   attL1: mutant version of attL; recombination site for the Gateway® LR reaction LR Clonase™
    671..1387    +  CDS            EGFP: EGFP is a basic (constitutively fluorescent) green fluorescent protein published in 1996, derived from Aequorea victoria. It is reported to be a rapidly-maturing weak dimer with moderate acid sensitivity.
   1415..1431    +  CDS            capTEV™ (fragment): composite tag for in vivo biotinylation, TEV protease cleavage, and 6xHis tagging
   1442..1459    +  CDS            thrombin site: thrombin recognition and cleavage site
   1463..2557    +  CDS            DCX: DCX_HUMAN - Also known as DBCN, LISX. Experimental evidence at protein level: Swiss-Prot protein existence level 1. Microtubule-associated protein required for initial steps of neuronal dispersion and cortex lamination during cerebral cortex development. May act by competing with the putative neuronal protein kinase DCLK1 in binding to a target protein. May in that way participate in a signaling pathway that is crucial for neuronal interaction before and during migration, possibly as part of a calcium ion-dependent signal transduction pathway. May be part with PAFAH1B1/LIS-1 of overlapping, bu
   2562..2661    -  protein_bind   attL2: mutant version of attL; recombination site for the Gateway® LR reaction LR Clonase™
   2679..2697    -  promoter       T7 promoter: promoter for bacteriophage T7 RNA polymerase
   2831..3640    +  CDS            KanR: aminoglycoside phosphotransferase; aph(3')-Ia; confers resistance to kanamycin in bacteria or G418 (Geneticin®) in eukaryotes
   3787..4375    +  rep_origin     ori: high-copy-number ColE1/pMB1/pBR322/pUC origin of replication
>Addgene plasmid #105962 | pME GFP-DCX | addgene full sequence | sequence record 203027 | Addgene NGS Result
CTTTCCTGCGTTATCCCCTGATTCTGTGGATAACCGTATTACCGCCTTTGAGTGAGCTGATACCGCTCGC
CGCAGCCGAACGACCGAGCGCAGCGAGTCAGTGAGCGAGGAAGCGGAAGAGCGCCCAATACGCAAACCGC
CTCTCCCCGCGCGTTGGCCGATTCATTAATGCAGCTGGCACGACAGGTTTCCCGACTGGAAAGCGGGCAG
TGAGCGCAACGCAATTAATACGCGTACCGCTAGCCAGGAAGAGTTTGTAGAAACGCAAAAAGGCCATCCG
TCAGGATGGCCTTCTGCTTAGTTTGATGCCTGGCAGTTTATGGCGGGCGTCCTGCCCGCCACCCTCCGGG
CCGTTGCTTCACAACGTTCAAATCCGCTCCCGGCGGATTTGTCCTACTCAGGAGAGCGTTCACCGACAAA
CAACAGATAAAACGAAAGGCCCAGTCTTCCGACTGAGCCTTTCGTTTTATTTGATGCCTGGCAGTTCCCT
ACTCTCGCGTTAACGCTAGCATGGATGTTTTCCCAGTCACGACGTTGTAAAACGACGGCCAGTCTTAAGC
TCGGGCCCCAAATAATGATTTTATTTTGACTGATAGTGACCTGTTCGTTGCAACAAATTGATGAGCAATG
CTTTTTTATAATGCCAACTTTGTACAAAAAAGCAGGCTGGATGGTGAGCAAGGGCGAGGAGCTGTTCACC
GGGGTGGTGCCCATCCTGGTCGAGCTGGACGGCGACGTAAACGGCCACAAGTTCAGCGTGTCCGGCGAGG
GCGAGGGCGATGCCACCTACGGCAAGCTGACCCTGAAGTTCATCTGCACCACCGGCAAGCTGCCCGTGCC
CTGGCCCACCCTCGTGACCACCCTGACCTACGGCGTGCAGTGCTTCAGCCGCTACCCCGACCACATGAAG
CAGCACGACTTCTTCAAGTCCGCCATGCCCGAAGGCTACGTCCAGGAGCGCACCATCTTCTTCAAGGACG
ACGGCAACTACAAGACCCGCGCCGAGGTGAAGTTCGAGGGCGACACCCTGGTGAACCGCATCGAGCTGAA
GGGCATCGACTTCAAGGAGGACGGCAACATCCTGGGGCACAAGCTGGAGTACAACTACAACAGCCACAAC
GTCTATATCATGGCCGACAAGCAGAAGAACGGCATCAAGGTGAACTTCAAGATCCGCCACAACATCGAGG
ACGGCAGCGTGCAGCTCGCCGACCACTACCAGCAGAACACCCCCATCGGCGACGGCCCCGTGCTGCTGCC
CGACAACCACTACCTGAGCACCCAGTCCGCCCTGAGCAAAGACCCCAACGAGAAGCGCGATCACATGGTC
CTGCTGGAGTTCGTGACCGCCGCCGGGATCACTCTCGGCATGGACGAGCTGTACAAGTCCGGACTCAGAT
CCATGGGCAGCAGCCATCATCATCATCATCACAGCAGCGGCCTGGTGCCGCGCGGCAGCCATATGGAACT
TGATTTTGGACACTTTGACGAAAGAGATAAGACATCCAGGAACATGCGAGGCTCCCGGATGAATGGGTTG
CCTAGCCCCACTCACAGCGCCCACTGTAGCTTCTACCGAACCAGAACCTTGCAGGCACTGAGTAATGAGA
AGAAAGCCAAGAAGGTACGTTTCTACCGCAATGGGGACCGCTACTTCAAGGGGATTGTGTACGCTGTGTC
CTCTGACCGTTTTCGCAGCTTTGACGCCTTGCTGGCTGACCTGACGCGATCTCTGTCCGACAACATCAAC
CTGCCTCAGGGAGTGCGATACATTTACACCATTGATGGATCCAGGAAGATCGGAAGCATGGATGAACTGG
AGGAAGGGGAAAGCTATGTCTGTTCCTCAGACAACTTCTTTAAAAAGGTGGAGTACACCAAGAATGTCAA
TCCCAACTGGTCTGTCAACGTAAAAACATCTGCCAATATGAAAGCCCCCCAGTCTTTGGCTAGCAGCAAC
AGTGCACAGGCCAGGGAGAACAAGGACTTTGTGCGCCCCAAGCTGGTTACCATCATCCGCAGTGGGGTGA
AGCCTCGGAAGGCTGTGCGTGTGCTTCTGAACAAGAAGACAGCCCACTCTTTTGAGCAAGTCCTCACTGA
TATCACAGAAGCCATCAAACTGGAGACCGGGGTTGTCAAAAAACTCTACACTCTGGATGGAAAACAGGTA
ACTTGTCTCCATGATTTCTTTGGTGATGATGATGTGTTTATTGCCTGTGGTCCTGAAAAATTTCGCTATG
CTCAGGATGATTTTTCTCTGGATGAAAATGAATGCCGAGTCATGAAGGGAAACCCATCAGCCACAGCTGG
CCCAAAGGCATCCCCAACACCTCAGAAGACTTCAGCCAAGAGCCCTGGTCCTATGCGCCGAAGCAAGTCT
CCAGCTGACTCAGGTAACGACCAAGACGCAAACGGAACCTCCAGCAGCCAGCTCTCTACCCCCAAGTCTA
AGCAGTCTCCCATCTCTACGCCCACCAGTCCTGGCAGCCTCCGGAAGCACAAGGACCTGTACCTGCCTCT
GTCCTTGGATGACTCGGACTCGCTTGGTGATTCCATGTAAGACCCAGCTTTCTTGTACAAAGTTGGCATT
ATAAGAAAGCATTGCTTATCAATTTGTTGCAACGAACAGGTCACTATCAGTCAAAATAAAATCATTATTT
GCCATCCAGCTGATATCCCCTATAGTGAGTCGTATTACATGGTCATAGCTGTTTCCTGGCAGCTCTGGCC
CGTGTCTCAAAATCTCTGATGTTACATTGCACAAGATAAAAATATATCATCATGAACAATAAAACTGTCT
GCTTACATAAACAGTAATACAAGGGGTGTTATGAGCCATATTCAACGGGAAACGTCGAGGCCGCGATTAA
ATTCCAACATGGATGCTGATTTATATGGGTATAAATGGGCTCGCGATAATGTCGGGCAATCAGGTGCGAC
AATCTATCGCTTGTATGGGAAGCCCGATGCGCCAGAGTTGTTTCTGAAACATGGCAAAGGTAGCGTTGCC
AATGATGTTACAGATGAGATGGTCAGACTAAACTGGCTGACGGAATTTATGCCTCTTCCGACCATCAAGC
ATTTTATCCGTACTCCTGATGATGCATGGTTACTCACCACTGCGATCCCCGGAAAAACAGCATTCCAGGT
ATTAGAAGAATATCCTGATTCAGGTGAAAATATTGTTGATGCGCTGGCAGTGTTCCTGCGCCGGTTGCAT
TCGATTCCTGTTTGTAATTGTCCTTTTAACAGCGATCGCGTATTTCGTCTCGCTCAGGCGCAATCACGAA
TGAATAACGGTTTGGTTGATGCGAGTGATTTTGATGACGAGCGTAATGGCTGGCCTGTTGAACAAGTCTG
GAAAGAAATGCATAAACTTTTGCCATTCTCACCGGATTCAGTCGTCACTCATGGTGATTTCTCACTTGAT
AACCTTATTTTTGACGAGGGGAAATTAATAGGTTGTATTGATGTTGGACGAGTCGGAATCGCAGACCGAT
ACCAGGATCTTGCCATCCTATGGAACTGCCTCGGTGAGTTTTCTCCTTCATTACAGAAACGGCTTTTTCA
AAAATATGGTATTGATAATCCTGATATGAATAAATTGCAGTTTCATTTGATGCTCGATGAGTTTTTCTAA
TCAGAATTGGTTAATTGGTTGTAACACTGGCAGAGCATTACGCTGACTTGACGGGACGGCGCAAGCTCAT
GACCAAAATCCCTTAACGTGAGTTACGCGTCGTTCCACTGAGCGTCAGACCCCGTAGAAAAGATCAAAGG
ATCTTCTTGAGATCCTTTTTTTCTGCGCGTAATCTGCTGCTTGCAAACAAAAAAACCACCGCTACCAGCG
GTGGTTTGTTTGCCGGATCAAGAGCTACCAACTCTTTTTCCGAAGGTAACTGGCTTCAGCAGAGCGCAGA
TACCAAATACTGTTCTTCTAGTGTAGCCGTAGTTAGGCCACCACTTCAAGAACTCTGTAGCACCGCCTAC
ATACCTCGCTCTGCTAATCCTGTTACCAGTGGCTGCTGCCAGTGGCGATAAGTCGTGTCTTACCGGGTTG
GACTCAAGACGATAGTTACCGGATAAGGCGCAGCGGTCGGGCTGAACGGGGGGTTCGTGCACACAGCCCA
GCTTGGAGCGAACGACCTACACCGAACTGAGATACCTACAGCGTGAGCTATGAGAAAGCGCCACGCTTCC
CGAAGGGAGAAAGGCGGACAGGTATCCGGTAAGCGGCAGGGTCGGAACAGGAGAGCGCACGAGGGAGCTT
CCAGGGGGAAACGCCTGGTATCTTTATAGTCCTGTCGGGTTTCGCCACCTCTGACTTGAGCGTCGATTTT
TGTGATGCTCGTCAGGGGGGCGGAGCCTATGGAAAAACGCCAGCAACGCGGCCTTTTTACGGTTCCTGGC
CTTTTGCTGGCCTTTTGCTCACATGTT
